>Addgene plasmid #15550 | pcDNA3 Flag RbBP5 | addgene partial sequence | sequence record 22026 | CMV-F 5'-CGCAAATGGGCGGTAGGCGTG-3'
GCAGAGCTCTCTGGCTACTAGAGAACCCACTGCTTACTGGCTTATCGAAATTAATACGACTCACTATAGG
GAGACCCAAGCTTGGTACCGAGCTCGGATCCTGGCCACCATGGACTACAAGGACGACGATGACAAGATGA
ACCTCGAGTTGCTGGAGTCCTTTGGGCAGAACTATCCAGAGGAAGCTGATGGAACTTTGGATTGTATCAG
CATGGCTTTGACTTGCACCTTTAACAGGTGGGGCACACTGCTTGCAGTTGGCTGTAATGATGGCCGAATT
GTCATCTGGGATTTCTTGACAAGAGGCATTGCTAAAATAATTAGTGCACACATCCATCCAGTGTGTTCTT
TATGCTGGAGCCGAGATGGTCATAAACTCGTGAGTGCTTCCACTGATAACATAGTGTCACAGTGGGATGT
TCTTTCAGGCGACTGTGACCAGAGGTTTCGATTCCCTTCACCCATCTTAAAAGTCCAATATCATCCACGA
GATCAGAACAAGGTTCTCGTGTGTCCCATGAAATCTGCTCCTGTCATGTTGACCCTTTCAGATTCCAAAC
ATGTTGTTCTGCCAGTGGACGATGACTCCGATTTGAACGTTGTGG
