[The description below was written by a language model from this plasmid's Addgene catalogue record.]
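Description:
pcDNA3 Flag RbBP5 is a mammalian expression plasmid built on the Invitrogen pcDNA3 backbone (about 5.4 kb without insert) that carries the human RBBP5 cDNA (retinoblastoma binding protein 5, also known as RBQ3 or SWD1), an insert of roughly 1.6 kb. The coding sequence is fused to an N-terminal Flag epitope tag, so the expressed protein can be detected or immunoprecipitated with anti-Flag antibodies. The insert was placed in the polylinker by restriction cloning, with an intact BamHI site at the 5′ junction and a hybrid XhoI/SalI junction at the 3′ end that no longer cuts with either enzyme. The record does not name the promoter, but pcDNA3 normally drives inserts from the CMV immediate-early promoter with a downstream polyadenylation signal. The use of T7 and SP6 as flanking sequencing primers is consistent with the standard pcDNA3 polylinker arrangement.

In bacteria the plasmid is maintained at high copy number under ampicillin selection. In mammalian cells the backbone's neomycin resistance marker allows G418 selection of stable transfectants, although the plasmid is equally suited to transient transfection. No feature table is provided, so individual backbone elements cannot be confirmed beyond the catalogue fields.

RbBP5 is a shared core subunit of histone H3 lysine 4 methyltransferase complexes. The associated publication concerns the association of PTIP with MLL3- and MLL4-containing complexes of this type. The construct is therefore suited to expressing tagged RbBP5 for co-immunoprecipitation, affinity purification and related studies of complex composition and interactions in mammalian cells.
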