Addgene plasmid #15550: pcDNA3 Flag RbBP5
Depositing lab: Kai Ge. Publication: PTIP associates with MLL3- and MLL4-containing histone H3 lysine 4 methyltransferase complex. Cho YW, Hong T, Hong S, Guo H, Yu H, Kim D, Guszczynski T, Dressler GR, Copeland TD, Kalkum M, Ge K. J Biol Chem. 2007 Jul 13. 282(28):20395-406. 10.1074/jbc.M701574200 PubMed 17500065.
Backbone
  Vector backbone: pcDNA3
  Backbone manufacturer: Invitrogen
  Backbone size w/o insert (bp): 5446
  Vector type: Mammalian Expression
  Selectable markers: Neomycin (select with G418)
Growth in bacteria
  Bacterial resistance: Ampicillin, 100 μg/mL
  Growth temperature: 37°C
  Growth strain: DH5alpha
  Copy number: High Copy
Gene/Insert
  Gene/Insert name: RbBP5 (alt names: RBBP5; retinoblastoma binding protein 5)
  Species: H. sapiens (human)
  Insert size (bp): 1600
  GenBank ID: BC053856
  Entrez Gene: RBBP5 (a.k.a. RBQ3, SWD1)
  Tag / fusion protein: Flag (N terminal on insert)
  Cloning method: Restriction Enzyme; 5′ cloning site BamHI (not destroyed); 3′ cloning site XhoI/SalI (destroyed during cloning)
  Sequencing primers: 5′ T7; 3′ SP6
Terms and licenses: Academic/Nonprofit Terms; Industry Terms: Not Available to Industry
How to cite: pcDNA3 Flag RbBP5 was a gift from Kai Ge (Addgene plasmid # 15550 ; http://n2t.net/addgene:15550 ; RRID:Addgene_15550)
